>Addgene plasmid #18640 | T4 Lysozyme T157E | addgene partial sequence | sequence record 24425 | 3primeUP
GCNANTGGAAAAAGCCCGCTCATTAGGCGGGCTCAGATCTGCTCATGTTTGACAGCTTATCATCGATAAG
CTTCGGCAATAAATTCTTGATATGTTTTCATATGTTTCCTTTAAATATTTTAATTAGTAATTGTCTATTC
AAGTAATTGTGAATATACTATCACAATTCCAAGAGAAAGTAAACAGCTTTATAGATTTTTATACGCGTCC
CATTCGCCAGTTCTAAACGTTGTAATGACTCGTTTTGCGCGATTAGGTGTTTGATTATACCATCTACTTT
TAGCTAAGTTAACTGCTGCTTCATCCCAGCGTTTTTGTTGAAGCATACGTAAAGAGTTAGTAAATCCTGC
CACACCGGTTTCTCCCATTTGGAAAACCATATTAATCAATGCACAGCGACGAACCGCATCAAGAGAATCA
TAAACCGGTTTTAATTTAGCATTTCTCAGAATTCCGCGAACAGCAGCATCAACATCCTGATTAAAGAGTT
TTTCAGCCTCATCTTTTGTAATTACACCATTGCAATTACGCCCAATAGCTTTATCTAATTCAGATTTAGC
AGCATTAAGTGATGGACTTTTTGTAAGCAAATGACCGATGCCAATAGTGTAATAGCCTTCTGTGTCTTTA
TAGATTTTAAGTCTAAGACCTTCATCTATACGTAACATTTCAAATATATTCATAATACCTCCTAAGCATC
GATGGATCCTGTTTCCTGTGTGAATTGTTATCCGCTCNCATTCCACACATTATACGAGCNGATGATAATT
GTCACAGGGGANGGGAGTAGCTGANCTGTTCCGGGTGAATGTACC
