[The description below was written by a language model from this plasmid's Addgene catalogue record.]
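Description:
T4 Lysozyme T157E is a bacterial expression plasmid built on the pHS1403 backbone (about 5 kb without insert) that carries a point-mutant version of the bacteriophage T4 lysozyme gene (gene e). It is maintained as a high-copy plasmid in E. coli and selected with ampicillin. The record does not name the origin of replication or the promoter that drives expression, and no feature table is provided, so the regulatory architecture of the backbone cannot be described from the available information.

The insert is roughly 600 bp and encodes T4 lysozyme in which threonine 157 is replaced by glutamate. It was cloned as a BamHI–HindIII fragment, and both sites remain intact, so the cassette can be excised or transferred to another vector. According to the depositor's notes, the BamHI site lies 27 bp from the start codon and the HindIII site 115 bp from the stop codon, meaning the fragment includes short flanking untranslated stretches on both sides of the coding sequence. No affinity tags, fusion partners or reporters are listed.

T4 lysozyme is the phage-encoded enzyme that degrades the bacterial cell wall, and it is a widely used model protein for examining how single amino-acid substitutions affect folding, stability and structure. A single-site variant such as T157E fits this type of work, with recombinant protein produced in E. coli for comparison with the wild-type enzyme, although the record itself does not state a specific intended application. Distribution is restricted to academic and nonprofit users.
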