Addgene plasmid #18640: T4 Lysozyme T157E
Depositing lab: Brian Matthews. Depositing organization: University of Oregon.
Backbone
  Vector backbone: pHS1403
  Backbone size w/o insert (bp): 5000
  Vector type: Bacterial Expression
Growth in bacteria
  Bacterial resistance: Ampicillin, 100 μg/mL
  Growth temperature: 37°C
  Growth strain: DH5alpha
  Copy number: High Copy
Gene/Insert
  Gene/Insert name: T4 Lysozyme (alt name: 1157E)
  Species: Bacteriophage T4
  Insert size (bp): 600
  Mutation: T157E
  GenBank ID: NP_049736
  Entrez Gene: e (a.k.a. T4p123)
  Cloning method: Restriction Enzyme; 5′ cloning site BamHI (not destroyed); 3′ cloning site HindIII (not destroyed)
  Sequencing primers: 5′ na; 3′ GGCGTATCACGAGGCCC
Terms and licenses: Academic/Nonprofit Terms; Industry Terms: Not Available to Industry
Depositor comments: The BamHI site is 27 bp from the ATG and the HindIII site is 115 bp from the stop.
How to cite: T4 Lysozyme T157E was a gift from Brian Matthews (Addgene plasmid # 18640 ; http://n2t.net/addgene:18640 ; RRID:Addgene_18640)
